>Addgene plasmid #163508 | AiP11466 - pAAV-eHGT_078m-minBG-SYFP2-WPRE3-BGHpA (Alias: CN1466) | addgene full sequence | sequence record 325781 | Addgene NGS Result
CCTGCAGGCAGCTGCGCGCTCGCTCGCTCACTGAGGCCGCCCGGGCGTCGGGCGACCTTTGGTCGCCCGG
CCTCAGTGAGCGAGCGAGCGCGCAGAGAGGGAGTGGCCAACTCCATCACTAGGGGTTCCTGCGGCCGCAC
GCGTCCCTGGCCTTCGAGCACATGCTCAGATGATGCTCCACCGTGGCCTGACCCACATCTTCTAGTGGAA
GCATGGTCCAGCAAAGCCTTTCTGTTCTAAAGGAAAGGATCTGAGTTGTCACCTCCCAGGTCCGTGGAAG
GCTTTTTAGCAGTTTGGCAGGTGCCTGAGGGCCACACCTCATCTGCATAAAATGTGGCAGATTGCAACCG
CCCTCGTCTTTTTTATTTTTAAACTGGTTTTTGAAACAGAACATATATAAAAGCTCAGAGAAAGGGAAAG
GAGATAGATGGCCGAGCTTCCATATCCCTTAGTGCCTTTATTTTCATTCTTTTTCCATTTTCCTAAGTGG
CTATTTACCAAGACAAAGATAACAAATCTGCTAGGAAAAGGAGTGGGCAGTGCTACAAAATGTTTTTTTT
TTTTTAAAGAAAGTCCTATCTTATAATAGATCTTCACCACGATGCCTCATGATGTATGCTCAAATCAGTT
TTAATTGAACTGTGTGTAGTATGCTCCTGTTTTGGAGCTCGGGCTGGGCATAAAAGTCAGGGCAGAGCCA
TCTATTGCTTACATTTGCTTCTGGGATCCAGATCTTTCGAAGCTAGCGCTACCGGTCGCCACCATGGTGA
GCAAGGGCGAGGAGCTGTTCACCGGGGTGGTGCCCATCCTGGTCGAGCTGGACGGCGACGTAAACGGCCA
CAAGTTCAGCGTGTCCGGCGAGGGCGAGGGCGATGCCACCTACGGCAAGCTGACCCTGAAGCTGATCTGC
ACCACCGGCAAGCTGCCCGTGCCCTGGCCCACCCTCGTGACCACCCTGGGCTACGGCGTGCAGTGCTTCG
CCCGCTACCCCGACCACATGAAGCAGCACGACTTCTTCAAGTCCGCCATGCCCGAAGGCTACGTCCAGGA
GCGCACCATCTTCTTCAAGGACGACGGCAACTACAAGACCCGCGCCGAGGTGAAGTTCGAGGGCGACACC
CTGGTGAACCGCATCGAGCTGAAGGGCATCGACTTCAAGGAGGACGGCAACATCCTGGGGCACAAGCTGG
AGTACAACTACAACAGCCACAACGTCTATATCACCGCCGACAAGCAGAAGAACGGCATCAAGGCCAACTT
CAAGATCCGCCACAACATCGAGGACGGCGGCGTGCAGCTCGCCGACCACTACCAGCAGAACACCCCCATC
GGCGACGGCCCCGTGCTGCTGCCCGACAACCACTACCTGAGCTACCAGTCCAAGCTGAGCAAAGACCCCA
ACGAGAAGCGCGATCACATGGTCCTGCTGGAGTTCGTGACCGCCGCCGGGATCACTCTCGGCATGGACGA
GCTGTACAAGTAAGTCGACGGCGCGCCGCGGCCGCGAATTCGATATCATAATCAACCTCTGGATTACAAA
ATTTGTGAAAGATTGACTGGTATTCTTAACTATGTTGCTCCTTTTACGCTATGTGGATACGCTGCTTTAA
TGCCTTTGTATCATGCTATTGCTTCCCGTATGGCTTTCATTTTCTCCTCCTTGTATAAATCCTGGTTAGT
TCTTGCCACGGCGGAACTCATCGCCGCCTGCCTTGCCCGCTGCTGGACAGGGGCTCGGCTGTTGGGCACT
GACAATTCCGTGGCTCGAGAGATCTTCGACTGTGCCTTCTAGTTGCCAGCCATCTGTTGTTTGCCCCTCC
CCCGTGCCTTCCTTGACCCTGGAAGGTGCCACTCCCACTGTCCTTTCCTAATAAAATGAGGAAATTGCAT
CGCATTGTCTGAGTAGGTGTCATTCTATTCTGGGGGGTGGGGTGGGGCAGGACAGCAAGGGGGAGGATTG
GGAAGACAATAGCAGGCATGAGATCTCACGTGCGGACCGAGCGGCCGCAGGAACCCCTAGTGATGGAGTT
GGCCACTCCCTCTCTGCGCGCTCGCTCGCTCACTGAGGCCGGGCGACCAAAGGTCGCCCGACGCCCGGGC
TTTGCCCGGGCGGCCTCAGTGAGCGAGCGAGCGCGCAGCTGCCTGCAGGGGCGCCTGATGCGGTATTTTC
TCCTTACGCATCTGTGCGGTATTTCACACCGCATA
[95 nt withheld, positions 2206-2300]
T
[46 nt withheld, positions 2302-2347]
C
[141 nt withheld, positions 2349-2489]
CCTTTGACGTTGGAGTCCACGTTCTTT
[37 nt withheld, positions 2517-2553]
ACTCTATCTCGGGCTATTCTTTTGATTTATAAGGGATTTTGCCGATTTCGGTCTATTGGTTAAAAAATGA
GCTGATTTAACAAAAATTTAACGCGAATTTTAACAAAATATTAACGTTTACAATTTTATGGTGCACTCTC
AGTACAATCTGCTCTGATGCCGCATAGTTAAGCCAGCCCCGACACCCGCCAACACCCGCTGACGCGCCCT
GACGGGCTTGTCTGCTCCCGGCATCCGCTTACAGACAAGCTGTGACCGTCTCCGGGAGCTGCATGTGTCA
GAGGTTTTCACCGTCATCACCGAAACGCGCGAGACGAAAGGGCCTCGTGATACGCCTATTTTTATAGGTT
AATGTCATGATAATAATGGTTTCTTAGACGTCAGGTGGCACTTTTCGGGGAAATGTGCGCGGAACCCCTA
TTTGTTTATTTTTCTAAATACATTCAAATATGTATCCGCTCATGAGACAATAACCCTGATAAATGCTTCA
ATAATATTGAAAAAGGAAGAGTATGAGTATTCAACATTTCCGTGTCGCCCTTATTCCCTTTTTTGCGGCA
TTTTGCCTTCCTGTTTTTGCTCACCCAGAAACGCTGGTGAAAGTAAAAGATGCTGAAGATCAGTTGGGTG
CACGAGTGGGTTACATCGAACTGGATCTCAACAGCGGTAAGATCCTTGAGAGTTTTCGCCCCGAAGAACG
TTTTCCAATGATGAGCACTTTTAAAGTTCTGCTATGTGGCGCGGTATTATCCCGTATTGACGCCGGGCAA
GAGCAACTCGGTCGCCGCATACACTATTCTCAGAATGACTTGGTTGAGTACTCACCAGTCACAGAAAAGC
ATCTTACGGATGGCATGACAGTAAGAGAATTATGCAGTGCTGCCATAACCATGAGTGATAACACTGCGGC
CAACTTACTTCTGACAACGATCGGAGGACCGAAGGAGCTAACCGCTTTTTTGCACAACATGGGGGATCAT
GTAACTCGCCTTGATCGTTGGGAACCGGAGCTGAATGAAGCCATACCAAACGACGAGCGTGACACCACGA
TGCCTGTAGCAATGGCAACAACGTTGCGCAAACTATTAACTGGCGAACTACTTACTCTAGCTTCCCGGCA
ACAATTAATAGACTGGATGGAGGCGGATAAAGTTGCAGGACCACTTCTGCGCTCGGCCCTTCCGGCTGGC
TGGTTTATTGCTGATAAATCTGGAGCCGGTGAGCGTGGGTCTCGCGGTATCATTGCAGCACTGGGGCCAG
ATGGTAAGCCCTCCCGTATCGTAGTTATCTACACGACGGGGAGTCAGGCAACTATGGATGAACGAAATAG
ACAGATCGCTGAGATAGGTGCCTCACTGATTAAGCATTGGTAACTGTCAGACCAAGTTTACTCATATATA
CTTTAGATTGATTTAAAACTTCATTTTTAATTTAAAAGGATCTAGGTGAAGATCCTTTTTGATAATCTCA
TGACCAAAATCCCTTAACGTGAGTTTTCGTTCCACTGAGCGTCAGACCCCGTAGAAAAGATCAAAGGATC
TTCTTGAGATCCTTTTTTTCTGCGCGTAATCTGCTGCTTGCAAACAAAAAAACCACCGCTACCAGCGGTG
GTTTGTTTGCCGGATCAAGAGCTACCAACTCTTTTTCCGAAGGTAACTGGCTTCAGCAGAGCGCAGATAC
CAAATACTGTTCTTCTAGTGTAGCCGTAGTTAGGCCACCACTTCAAGAACTCTGTAGCACCGCCTACATA
CCTCGCTCTGCTAATCCTGTTACCAGTGGCTGCTGCCAGTGGCGATAAGTCGTGTCTTACCGGGTTGGAC
TCAAGACGATAGTTACCGGATAAGGCGCAGCGGTCGGGCTGAACGGGGGGTTCGTGCACACAGCCCAGCT
TGGAGCGAACGACCTACACCGAACTGAGATACCTACAGCGTGAGCTATGAGAAAGCGCCACGCTTCCCGA
AGGGAGAAAGGCGGACAGGTATCCGGTAAGCGGCAGGGTCGGAACAGGAGAGCGCACGAGGGAGCTTCCA
GGGGGAAACGCCTGGTATCTTTATAGTCCTGTCGGGTTTCGCCACCTCTGACTTGAGCGTCGATTTTTGT
GATGCTCGTCAGGGGGGCGGAGCCTATGGAAAAACGCCAGCAACGCGGCCTTTTTACGGTTCCTGGCCTT
TTGCTGGCCTTTTGCTCACATGT
Features (pLannotate 1.2.2; 14 found; start..end, strand, type, name):
     12..39      +  repeat_region  AAV2 ITR (fragment): inverted terminal repeat of adeno-associated virus serotype 2 inverted
     68..95      +  repeat_region  AAV2 ITR (fragment): inverted terminal repeat of adeno-associated virus serotype 2 inverted
    764..1480    +  CDS            SYFP2: SYFP2 is a basic (constitutively fluorescent) yellow fluorescent protein published in 2006, derived from Aequorea victoria. It is reported to be a very rapidly-maturing monomer with moderate acid sensitivity.
   1520..1677    +  misc_feature   WPRE (fragment): woodchuck hepatitis virus posttranscriptional regulatory element
   1683..1763    +  misc_feature   WPRE (fragment): woodchuck hepatitis virus posttranscriptional regulatory element
   1780..1891    +  polyA_signal   bGH poly(A) signal: bovine growth hormone polyadenylation signal
   2009..2149    +  repeat_region  AAV2 ITR: inverted terminal repeat of adeno-associated virus serotype 2 inverted
   2154..2205    -  misc_feature   bom (fragment): basis of mobility region from pBR322
   2224..2679    +  rep_origin     f1 ori (sequence partly withheld): f1 bacteriophage origin of replication; arrow indicates direction of (+) strand synthesis
   2680..2729    -  misc_feature   bom (fragment): basis of mobility region from pBR322
   2831..2866    -  CDS            rop (fragment): Rop protein, which maintains plasmids at low copy number; rop
   2961..3065    +  promoter       AmpR promoter: bla
   3066..3926    +  CDS            AmpR: β-lactamase; bla; confers resistance to ampicillin, carbenicillin, and related antibiotics
   4097..4685    +  rep_origin     ori: high-copy-number ColE1/pMB1/pBR322/pUC origin of replication
