[The description below was written by a language model from this plasmid's Addgene catalogue record and pLannotate feature annotations shown in this document.]
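Description:
AiP11466 - pAAV-eHGT_078m-minBG-SYFP2-WPRE3-BGHpA (alias CN1466) is a 4,746 nt recombinant AAV transfer plasmid from the Allen Institute, built for packaging an enhancer-driven fluorescent reporter into AAV particles. It is propagated in E. coli as a high-copy plasmid using a ColE1/pUC-type origin and selected with ampicillin through the bla (AmpR) gene and its own promoter. An f1 phage origin and short remnants of pBR322 bom and rop sequences also lie in the backbone. The recorded growth strain is a recombination-deficient "stable" strain, a common choice for keeping the repetitive ITRs intact.

The viral payload sits between AAV2 inverted terminal repeats, which provide the signals for genome replication and encapsidation. One ITR is annotated in full, while the other is detected only as two short fragments, which may reflect the difficulty of sequencing and annotating these structured repeats. As the name indicates, the cassette places the enhancer element eHGT_078m upstream of a minimal beta-globin promoter. Neither element is annotated in the feature table, but both presumably occupy the unannotated region between the left ITR and the coding sequence. The minimal promoter has little activity alone, so expression depends on the enhancer's cell-type specificity. It drives SYFP2, a rapidly maturing monomeric yellow fluorescent protein derived from Aequorea victoria. This is followed by WPRE3, a shortened woodchuck hepatitis virus posttranscriptional element (annotated as two WPRE fragments) that boosts transcript expression, and a bovine growth hormone polyadenylation signal.

Expression is direct, with no recombinase dependence. The construct belongs to a suite of enhancer AAVs developed for genetic access to cortical cell types. The record does not state which cell population eHGT_078m targets.
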