Addgene plasmid #163508: AiP11466 - pAAV-eHGT_078m-minBG-SYFP2-WPRE3-BGHpA (Alias: CN1466)
Purpose: Direct-expressing SYFP2 AAV Virus
Depositing lab: Allen Institute for Brain Science & Boaz Levi. Depositing organization: Allen Institute. Publication: A suite of enhancer AAVs and transgenic mouse lines for genetic access to cortical cell types. Ben-Simon Y, Hooper M, Narayan S, Daigle TL, Dwivedi D, Way SW, Oster A, Stafford DA, Mich JK, Taormina MJ, Martinez RA, Opitz-Araya X, Roth JR, Alexander JR, Allen S, Amster A, Arbuckle J, Ayala A, Baker PM, Bakken TE, Barcelli T, Barta S, Bendrick J, Bertagnolli D, Bielstein C, Bishwakarma P, Bowlus J, Boyer G, Brouner K, Casian B, Casper T, Chakka AB, Chakrabarty R, Chance RK, Chavan S, Clark M, Colbert K, Collman F, Daniel S, Departee M, DiValentin P, Donadio N, Dotson N, Egdorf T, Fliss T, Gabitto M, Garcia J, Gary A, Gasperini M, Gloe J, Goldy J, Gore BB, Graybuck L, Greisman N, Haeseleer F, Halterman C, Haradon Z, Hastings SD, Helback O, Ho W, Hockemeyer D, Huang C, Huff S, Hunker A, Johansen N, Jones D, Juneau Z, Kalmbach B, Kannan M, Khem S, Kussick E, Kutsal R, Larsen R, Lee C, Lee AY, Leibly M, Lenz GH, Li S, Liang E, Lusk N, Madigan Z, Malloy J, Malone J, McCue R, Melchor J, Mollenkopf T, Moosman S, Morin E, Newman D, Ng L, Ngo K, Omstead V, Otto S, Oyama A, Pena N, Pham T, Phillips E, Pom CA, Potekhina L, Ransford S, Ray PL, Rette D, Reynoldson C, Rimorin C, Rocha D, Ruiz A, Sanchez REA, Sawyer L, Sedeno-Cortes A, Sevigny JP, Shapovalova N, Shepard N, Shulga L, Sigler AR, Siverts L, Soliman S, Somasundaram S, Staats B, Stewart K, Szelenyi E, Tieu M, Trader C, Tran A, van Velthoven CTJ, Walker M, Wang Y, Weed N, Wirthlin M, Wood T, Wynalda B, Yao Z, Zhou T, Ariza J, Dee N, Reding M, Ronellenfitch K, Mufti S, Sunkin SM, Smith KA, Esposito L, Waters J, Thyagarajan B, Yao S, Lein ES, Zeng H, Levi BP, Ngai J, Ting JT, Tasic B. Cell. 2025 May 16:S0092-8674(25)00513-6. doi: 10.1016/j.cell.2025.05.002. PubMed 40403729.
Backbone
  Vector backbone: rAAV-eHGT_078m-minBG-SYFP2-WPRE3-BGHpA
  Backbone manufacturer: Allen Institute
  Vector type: AAV
Growth in bacteria
  Bacterial resistance: Ampicillin, 100 μg/mL
  Growth temperature: 37°C
  Growth strain: NEB Stable
  Copy number: High Copy
Gene/Insert
  Gene/Insert name: SYFP2
  Species: Synthetic
  Insert size (bp): 720
  Promoter: minBetaGlobin
  Cloning method: Ligation Independent Cloning
  Sequencing primers: 5′ AGCGCACGAGGGAGCTT; 3′ ACGTCGCCGTCCAGCTC
Terms and licenses: Academic/Nonprofit Terms; Industry Terms: Not Available to Industry
Depositor comments: Funded by BRAIN initiative.
How to cite: AiP11466 - pAAV-eHGT_078m-minBG-SYFP2-WPRE3-BGHpA (Alias: CN1466) was a gift from Allen Institute for Brain Science & Boaz Levi (Addgene plasmid # 163508 ; http://n2t.net/addgene:163508 ; RRID:Addgene_163508)
